Addgene plasmid #157491: pD649-HAsp-LRRN3-COMP5AP-AviTag-9xHis
Purpose: Mammalian expression of cell-surface protein extracellular domain fused to COMP5AP-AviTag-9xHis. Protein is secreted from cells.
Depositing lab: Chris Garcia. Depositing organization: Stanford University. Publication: A Human IgSF Cell-Surface Interactome Reveals a Complex Network of Protein-Protein Interactions. Wojtowicz WM, Vielmetter J, Fernandes RA, Siepe DH, Eastman CL, Chisholm GB, Cox S, Klock H, Anderson PW, Rue SM, Miller JJ, Glaser SM, Bragstad ML, Vance J, Lam AW, Lesley SA, Zinn K, Garcia KC. Cell. 2020 Aug 20;182(4):1027-1043.e17. doi: 10.1016/j.cell.2020.07.025. PubMed 32822567.
Backbone
  Vector backbone: pD649
  Backbone size w/o insert (bp): 7153
  Vector type: Mammalian Expression
Growth in bacteria
  Bacterial resistance: Ampicillin, 100 μg/mL
  Growth temperature: 37°C
  Growth strain: DH5alpha
  Copy number: High Copy
Gene/Insert
  Gene/Insert name: LRRN3
  Species: H. sapiens (human)
  Insert size (bp): 1818
  Entrez Gene: LRRN3 (a.k.a. NLRR3, NLRR-3, FIGLER5, FLJ11129)
  Promoter: CMV/SP6
  Tag / fusion protein: COMP5AP-AviTag-9xHis (C terminal on backbone)
  Cloning method: Restriction Enzyme; 5′ cloning site GCGGCCGC (not destroyed); 3′ cloning site GGCGCGCC (not destroyed)
  Sequencing primers: 5′ ATTTAGGTGACACTATAG; 3′ CGTCGCACTCCATCACGGTG
Resource information
  A portion of this plasmid was derived from a plasmid made by: synthesis by ThermoFisher
Terms and licenses: Academic/Nonprofit Terms; Industry Terms: Not Available to Industry
Depositor comments: Some plasmids in this collection may have an IS4-like element ISVsa5 family transposase upstream of the CMV promoter.
How to cite: pD649-HAsp-LRRN3-COMP5AP-AviTag-9xHis was a gift from Chris Garcia (Addgene plasmid # 157491 ; http://n2t.net/addgene:157491 ; RRID:Addgene_157491)
