[The description below was written by a language model from this plasmid's Addgene catalogue record and pLannotate feature annotations shown in this document.]
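Description:
pD649-HAsp-LRRN3-COMP5AP-AviTag-9xHis is a mammalian expression plasmid of about 9 kb, built on the pD649 backbone, for secreting the extracellular domain of human LRRN3 as a multimeric, enzymatically detectable fusion protein. It is maintained in E. coli at high copy through a ColE1/pUC-type origin and selected with ampicillin via the β-lactamase gene. The short KanR, lacZα, f1 ori and rrnB terminator matches in the annotation appear to be backbone remnants rather than functional parts. An SV40 early/EM7 promoter pair drives a puromycin N-acetyltransferase cassette ending in an SV40 poly(A) signal, which could allow selection in mammalian cells, although the record does not describe that use.

The expression unit uses the CMV immediate early enhancer and promoter, followed by a fragment of CMV intron A and an SP6 promoter that also serves as a sequencing primer site. The name indicates an HA-type signal peptide ("HAsp"), whereas the automated annotation labels a short fragment in this position as an IgH signal sequence. Either way, a leader directs the product into the secretory pathway. The roughly 1.8 kb synthesized LRRN3 ectodomain lies between NotI and AscI sites that were retained. It is fused at its C terminus to the backbone-encoded COMP5AP module. This consists of the rat cartilage oligomeric matrix protein coiled-coil, which assembles into pentamers, and human placental alkaline phosphatase. An AviTag for site-specific biotinylation and a polyhistidine tag follow (9xHis by name, annotated as 8xHis), and a bGH poly(A) signal ends the transcript.

The pentameric design raises avidity so that weak receptor–ligand contacts can be detected, with alkaline phosphatase activity as the readout. The plasmid belongs to a collection made for mapping extracellular interactions among human cell-surface proteins. The depositor notes that some members of this collection may carry an IS4-like transposase insertion upstream of the CMV promoter. No such element is annotated in this feature table.
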