Features (pLannotate 1.2.2; 24 found; start..end, strand, type, name):
    119..143     -  CDS            KanR (fragment): aminoglycoside phosphotransferase; aph(3')-Ia; confers resistance to kanamycin
    254..842     +  rep_origin     ori: high-copy-number ColE1/pMB1/pBR322/pUC origin of replication
   1067..1084    +  terminator     rrnB T2 terminator (fragment): transcription terminator T2 from the E. coli rrnB gene
   1109..1128    -  CDS            lacZα (fragment): LacZα fragment of β-galactosidase; lacZ fragment
   1584..1600    +  protein_bind   lac operator: The lac repressor binds to the lac operator to inhibit transcription in E. coli. This inhibition can be relieved by adding lactose or isopropyl-β-D-thiogalactopyranoside (IPTG). lac repressor encoded by lacI
   1843..2146    +  enhancer       CMV enhancer: human cytomegalovirus immediate early enhancer
   2147..2350    +  promoter       CMV promoter: human cytomegalovirus (CMV) immediate early promoter
   2486..2529    +  intron         CMV intron (fragment): modified intron A from human cytomegalovirus
   2581..2599    +  promoter       SP6 promoter: promoter for bacteriophage SP6 RNA polymerase
   2603..2640    +  CDS            IgH signal sequence (fragment): signal sequence from the mouse immunoglobulin heavy chain variable region
   2746..4566    +  CDS            LRRN3 (fragment): LRRN3_HUMAN - Experimental evidence at transcript level: Swiss-Prot protein existence level 2. From Homo sapiens (Human).
   4663..4842    +  CDS            Comp (fragment): COMP_RAT - Experimental evidence at protein level: Swiss-Prot protein existence level 1. May play a role in the structural integrity of cartilage via its interaction with other extracellular matrix proteins such as the collagens and fibronectin. Can mediate the interaction of chondrocytes with the cartilage extracellular matrix through interaction with cell surface integrin receptors. Could play a role in the pathogenesis of osteoarthritis. Potent suppressor of apoptosis in both primary chondrocytes and transformed cells. Suppresses apoptosis by blocking the activation of caspase-3 and by indu
   4830..6282    +  CDS            SEAP (fragment): secreted alkaline phosphatase from human placenta The natural enzyme has a C-terminal transmembrane sequence that is replaced by a GPI anchor.
   6307..6348    +  CDS            AviTag™ (fragment): peptide tag that allows for enzymatic biotinylation
   6352..6375    +  CDS            8xHis: 8xHis affinity tag
   6521..6632    +  polyA_signal   bGH poly(A) signal: bovine growth hormone polyadenylation signal
   6633..6741    +  rep_origin     f1 ori (fragment): f1 bacteriophage origin of replication; arrow indicates direction of (+) strand synthesis
   6755..7084    +  promoter       SV40 promoter: SV40 enhancer and early promoter
   7132..7179    +  promoter       EM7 promoter: synthetic bacterial promoter&nbsp
   7198..7797    +  CDS            PuroR (fragment): puromycin N-acetyltransferase; pac from Streptomyces; confers resistance to puromycin
   7807..7932    +  CDS            ble (fragment): BLE_KLEPN - Experimental evidence at protein level: Swiss-Prot protein existence level 1. Binding protein with a strong affinity to the bleomycin family of antibiotics. Binds to CL990; an antimitotic-antibiotic compound. From Klebsiella pneumoniae.
   7927..8048    +  polyA_signal   SV40 poly(A) signal: SV40 polyadenylation signal
   8101..8961    -  CDS            AmpR: β-lactamase; bla; confers resistance to ampicillin, carbenicillin, and related antibiotics
   8964..89      -  promoter       AmpR promoter (fragment) (across the origin): bla
>Addgene plasmid #157491 | pD649-HAsp-LRRN3-COMP5AP-AviTag-9xHis | depositor full sequence | sequence record 304091 | Full Sequence
TTTCAATATTATTGAAGCATTTATCAGGGTTATTGTCTCATGAGCGGATACATATTTGAATGTATTTAGA
AAAATAAACAAATAGGGGTCAGTGTTACAACCAATTAACCAATTCTGAACATTATCGCGAGCCCATTTAT
ACCTGAATATGGCTCATAACACCCCTTGCTCATGACCAAAATCCCTTAACGTGAGTTACGCGCGCGTCGT
TCCACTGAGCGTCAGACCCCGTAGAAAAGATCAAAGGATCTTCTTGAGATCCTTTTTTTCTGCGCGTAAT
CTGCTGCTTGCAAACAAAAAAACCACCGCTACCAGCGGTGGTTTGTTTGCCGGATCAAGAGCTACCAACT
CTTTTTCCGAAGGTAACTGGCTTCAGCAGAGCGCAGATACCAAATACTGTTCTTCTAGTGTAGCCGTAGT
TAGCCCACCACTTCAAGAACTCTGTAGCACCGCCTACATACCTCGCTCTGCTAATCCTGTTACCAGTGGC
TGCTGCCAGTGGCGATAAGTCGTGTCTTACCGGGTTGGACTCAAGACGATAGTTACCGGATAAGGCGCAG
CGGTCGGGCTGAACGGGGGGTTCGTGCACACAGCCCAGCTTGGAGCGAACGACCTACACCGAACTGAGAT
ACCTACAGCGTGAGCTATGAGAAAGCGCCACGCTTCCCGAAGGGAGAAAGGCGGACAGGTATCCGGTAAG
CGGCAGGGTCGGAACAGGAGAGCGCACGAGGGAGCTTCCAGGGGGAAACGCCTGGTATCTTTATAGTCCT
GTCGGGTTTCGCCACCTCTGACTTGAGCGTCGATTTTTGTGATGCTCGTCAGGGGGGCGGAGCCTATGGA
AAAACGCCAGCAACGCGGCCTTTTTACGGTTCCTGGCCTTTTGCTGGCCTTTTGCTCACATGTTCTTTCC
TGCGTTATCCCCTGATTCTGTGGATAACCGTATTACCGCCTTTGAGTGAGCTGATACCGCTCGCCGCAGC
CGAACGACCGAGCGCAGCGAGTCAGTGAGCGAGGAAGCGGAAGGCGAGAGTAGGGAACTGCCAGGCATCA
AACTAAGCAGAAGGCCCCTGACGGATGGCCTTTTTGCGTTTCTACAAACTCTTTCTGTGTTGTAAAACGA
CGGCCAGTCTTAAGCTCGGGCCCCCTGGGCGGTTCTGATAACGAGTAATCGTTAATCCGCAAATAACGTA
AAAACCCGCTTCGGCGGGTTTTTTTATGGGGGGAGTTTAGGGAAAGAGCATTTGTCAGAATATTTAAGGG
CGCCTGTCACTTTGCTTGATATATGAGAATTATTTAACCTTATAAATGAGAAAAAAGCAACGCACTTTAA
ATAAGATACGTTGCTTTTTCGATTGATGAACACCTATAATTAAACTATTCATCTATTATTTATGATTTTT
TGTATATACAATATTTCTAGTTTGTTAAAGAGAATTAAGAAAATAAATCTCGAAAATAATAAAGGGAAAA
TCAGTTTTTGATATCAAAATTATACATGTCAACGATAATACAAAATATAATACAAACTATAAGATGTTAT
CAGTATTTATTATCATTTAGAATAAATTTTGTGTCGCCCTTAATTGTGAGCGGATAACAATTACGAGCTT
CATGCACAGTGGCGTTGACTCAATATTGGCCATTAGCCATATTATTCATTGGTTATATAGCATAAATCAA
TATTGGCTATTGGCCATTGCATACGTTGTATCTATATCATAATATGTACATTTATATTGGCTCATGTCCA
ATATGACCGCCATGTTGGCATTGATTATTGACTAGTTATTAATAGTAATCAATTACGGGGTCATTAGTTC
ATAGCCCATATATGGAGTTCCGCGTTACATAACTTACGGTAAATGGCCCGCCTGGCTGACCGCCCAACGA
CCCCCGCCCATTGACGTCAATAATGACGTATGTTCCCATAGTAACGCCAATAGGGACTTTCCATTGACGT
CAATGGGTGGAGTATTTACGGTAAACTGCCCACTTGGCAGTACATCAAGTGTATCATATGCCAAGTACGC
CCCCTATTGACGTCAATGACGGTAAATGGCCCGCCTGGCATTATGCCCAGTACATGACCTTATGGGACTT
TCCTACTTGGCAGTACATCTACGTATTAGTCATCGCTATTACCATGGTGATGCGGTTTTGGCAGTACATC
AATGGGCGTGGATAGCGGTTTGACTCACGGGGATTTCCAAGTCTCCACCCCATTGACGTCAATGGGAGTT
TGTTTTGGCACCAAAATCAACGGGACTTTCCAAAATGTCGTAACAACTCCGCCCCATTGACGCAAATGGG
CGGTAGGCGTGTACGGTGGGAGGTCTATATAAGCAGAGCTCGTTTAGTGAACCGTCAGATCGCCTGGAGA
CGCCATCCACGCTGTTTTGACCTCCATAGAAGACACCGGGACCGATCCAGCCTCCGCGGCCGGGAACGGT
GCATTGGAACGCGGATTCCCCGTGCCAAGAGTGACGTAAGTACCGCCTATAGAGTCTATAGGCCCACCCC
CTTGGCTTCGTTAGAACGCGGCTACAATTAATACATAACCTTATGTATCATACACATACGATTTAGGTGA
CACTATAGAATAACATCCACTTTGCCTTTCTCTCCACAGGTGTCCACTCCCAGGTCCAACTGCACCTCGG
TTCTATCGAAAACGCGCCTGCTAGCGCCACCATGAAGACCATCATTGCCCTGAGCTACATCTTCTGCCTG
GTGTTCGCTGCGGCCGCCGTGGATAAGAAAGTGGACTGCCCTAGACTGTGTACCTGCGAGATCAGACCCT
GGTTCACCCCTCGGAGCATCTACATGGAAGCCAGCACCGTGGACTGCAACGATCTGGGCCTGCTGACCTT
TCCTGCCAGACTGCCTGCCAACACACAGATCCTGCTGCTGCAGACCAACAATATCGCCAAGATCGAGTAC
AGCACCGACTTTCCCGTGAACCTGACCGGCCTGGATCTGAGCCAGAACAACCTGAGCAGCGTGACCAACA
TCAACGTGAAGAAGATGCCCCAGCTGCTGAGCGTGTACCTGGAAGAGAACAAGCTGACCGAGCTGCCCGA
GAAGTGTCTGAGCGAGCTGAGCAACCTGCAAGAGCTGTACATCAACCACAACCTGCTGAGCACAATCAGC
CCTGGCGCCTTTATCGGCCTGCACAATCTGCTCAGACTGCACCTGAACAGCAACCGGCTGCAGATGATCA
ACAGCAAGTGGTTCGACGCCCTGCCTAACCTGGAAATCCTGATGATCGGCGAGAACCCCATCATCCGGAT
CAAGGACATGAACTTCAAGCCCCTGATCAACCTGCGGAGCCTGGTTATCGCCGGCATCAACCTGACAGAG
ATCCCCGACAATGCCCTCGTGGGCCTCGAGAACCTGGAATCCATCAGCTTCTACGACAACCGCCTGATCA
AGGTGCCACACGTGGCCCTGCAGAAGGTGGTCAACCTGAAGTTCCTGGACCTGAACAAGAACCCTATCAA
CAGAATCAGACGGGGCGACTTCAGCAACATGCTGCATCTGAAAGAGCTGGGCATCAACAACATGCCCGAG
CTGATCTCCATCGACAGCCTGGCCGTCGACAATCTGCCCGACCTGAGAAAGATCGAGGCCACCAACAATC
CCCGGCTGAGCTACATTCACCCCAACGCCTTTTTCAGACTGCCCAAGCTGGAATCCCTGATGCTGAATAG
CAACGCCCTGAGCGCCCTGTACCACGGCACAATTGAGAGCCTGCCAAACCTGAAAGAAATCAGCATCCAC
AGCAATCCCATCCGCTGCGACTGCGTGATCCGGTGGATGAACATGAACAAGACCAATATCCGGTTCATGG
AACCCGATAGCCTGTTCTGCGTGGACCCTCCTGAGTTCCAGGGCCAGAATGTGCGCCAGGTGCACTTCCG
GGACATGATGGAAATCTGCCTGCCTCTGATCGCCCCTGAGAGCTTCCCCAGCAACCTGAATGTGGAAGCC
GGCAGCTACGTGTCCTTCCACTGTAGAGCCACAGCCGAGCCTCAGCCTGAGATCTACTGGATCACACCCA
GCGGCCAGAAGCTGCTGCCTAACACACTGACCGACAAGTTCTACGTGCACAGCGAGGGCACCCTGGACAT
CAATGGCGTGACCCCTAAAGAAGGCGGCCTGTACACCTGTATCGCCACCAATCTTGTGGGCGCCGACCTG
AAGTCCGTGATGATTAAGGTGGACGGCAGCTTCCCTCAGGACAACAACGGCAGCCTGAACATCAAGATCA
GAGACATCCAGGCCAACAGCGTGCTGGTGTCTTGGAAGGCCAGCAGCAAGATCCTGAAGTCTAGCGTGAA
GTGGACCGCCTTCGTGAAAACCGAGAACAGCCACGCCGCTCAGAGCGCCAGAATTCCTTCCGACGTGAAG
GTGTACAATCTGACCCATCTGAACCCCAGCACCGAGTACAAGATCTGCATCGATATCCCCACCATCTACC
AGAAAAACCGGAAGAAATGCGTGAACGTGACCACCAAGGGACTGCACCCCGACCAGAAAGAGTACGAGAA
GAACAACACCACCACAGGCGCGCCGGAAGATCAAGTTGATCCAAGATTGATTGATGGCAAGGGCGGATCT
CTGGAGGTGCTGTTCCAGGGACCAGGCGGAAGCGGCAATCCCGGCGGCGATCTGGCCCCCCAGATGCTGC
GCGAGCTGCAGGAGACCAATGCCGCCCTGCAGGACGTGCGCGAGCTGCTGCGCCACCGCGTGAAGGAGAT
CACCTTCCTGAAGAACACCGTGATGGAGTGCGACGCCTGCGGTATGCAGCCCTCTAGAGGCTCCGGCTCC
ATCATCCCAGTTGAGGAGGAGAACCCGGACTTCTGGAACCGCGAGGCAGCCGAGGCCCTGGGTGCCGCCA
AGAAGCTGCAGCCTGCACAGACAGCCGCCAAGAACCTCATCATCTTCCTGGGCGATGGGATGGGGGTGTC
TACGGTGACAGCTGCCAGGATCCTAAAAGGGCAGAAGAAGGACAAACTGGGGCCTGAGATACCCCTGGCC
ATGGACCGCTTCCCATATGTGGCTCTGTCCAAGACATACAATGTAGACAAACATGTGCCAGACAGTGGAG
CCACAGCCACGGCCTACCTGTGCGGGGTCAAGGGCAACTTCCAGACCATTGGCTTGAGTGCAGCCGCCCG
CTTTAACCAGTGCAACACGACACGCGGCAACGAGGTCATCTCCGTGATGAATCGGGCCAAGAAAGCAGGG
AAGTCAGTGGGAGTGGTAACCACCACACGAGTGCAGCACGCCTCGCCAGCCGGCACCTACGCCCACACGG
TGAACCGCAACTGGTACTCGGACGCCGACGTGCCTGCCTCGGCCCGCCAGGAGGGGTGCCAGGACATCGC
TACGCAGCTCATCTCCAACATGGACATTGACGTGATCCTAGGTGGAGGCCGAAAGTACATGTTTCGCATG
GGAACCCCAGACCCTGAGTACCCAGATGACTACAGCCAAGGTGGGACCAGGCTGGACGGGAAGAATCTGG
TGCAGGAATGGCTGGCGAAGCGCCAGGGTGCCCGGTATGTGTGGAACCGCACTGAGCTCATGCAGGCTTC
CCTGGACCCGTCTGTGACCCATCTCATGGGTCTCTTTGAGCCTGGAGACATGAAATACGAGATCCACCGA
GACTCCACACTGGACCCCTCCCTGATGGAGATGACAGAGGCTGCCCTGCGCCTGCTGAGCAGGAACCCCC
GCGGCTTCTTCCTCTTCGTGGAGGGTGGTCGCATCGACCATGGTCATCATGAAAGCAGGGCTTACCGGGC
ACTGACTGAGACGATCATGTTCGACGACGCCATTGAGAGGGCGGGCCAGCTCACCAGCGAGGAGGACACG
CTGAGCCTCGTCACTGCCGACCACTCCCACGTCTTCTCCTTCGGAGGCTACCCCCTGCGAGGGAGCTCCA
TCTTCGGGCTGGCCCCTGGCAAGGCCCGGGACAGGAAGGCCTACACGGTCCTCCTATACGGAAACGGTCC
AGGCTATGTGCTCAAGGACGGCGCCCGGCCGGATGTTACCGAGAGCGAGAGCGGGAGCCCCGAGTATCGG
CAGCAGTCAGCAGTGCCCCTGGACGAAGAGACCCACGCAGGCGAGGACGTGGCGGTGTTCGCGCGCGGCC
CGCAGGCGCACCTGGTTCACGGCGTGCAGGAGCAGACCTTCATAGCGCACGTCATGGCCTTCGCCGCCTG
CCTGGAGCCCTACACCGCCTGCGACCTGGCGCCCCCCGCCGGCACCACCGACGCCGCGCACCCGGGTGGC
GGAGGACTGAACGACATCTTCGAGGCTCAGAAAATCGAATGGCACGAACATCACCATCACCATCACCATC
ACCATTAAGGCCGGCCTGTAGTCACTGGCACAACGCGTTACCCGGTAAGCCAATCGGGTATACACGGTCG
TCATACTGCAGACAGGGTTCTTCTACTTTGCAAGATAGTCTTGAGTAGTAAAATAAATAGATAGAGAAAA
TCAGCCTCGACTGTGCCTTCTAGTTGCCAGCCATCTGTTGTTTGCCCCTCCCCCGTGCCTTCCTTGACCC
TGGAAGGTGCCACTCCCACTGTCCTTTCCTAATAAAATGAGGAAATTGCATCACAACACTCAACCCTATC
TCGGTCTATTCTTTTGATTTATAAGGGATTTTGCCGATTTCGGCCTATTGGTTAAAAAATGAGCTGATTT
AACAAAAATTTAACGCGAATTAATTCTGTGGAATGTGTGTCAGTTAGGGTGTGGAAAGTCCCCAGGCTCC
CCAGCAGGCAGAAGTATGCAAAGCATGCATCTCAATTAGTCAGCAACCAGGTGTGGAAAGTCCCCAGGCT
CCCCAGCAGGCAGAAGTATGCAAAGCATGCATCTCAATTAGTCAGCAACCATAGTCCCGCCCCTAACTCC
GCCCATCCCGCCCCTAACTCCGCCCAGTTCCGCCCATTCTCCGCCCCATGGCTGACTAATTTTTTTTATT
TATGCAGAGGCCGAGGCCGCCTCTGCCTCTGAGCTATTCCAGAAGTAGTGAGGAGGCTTTTTTGGAGGCC
TAGGCTTTTGCAAAAAGCTCCCGGGAGCTTGTATATCCATTTTCGGATCTGATCAGCACGTGTTGACAAT
TAATCATCGGCATAGTATATCGGCATAGTATAATACGACAAGGTGAGGAACTAAACCATGACCGAGTACA
AGCCCACGGTGCGCCTCGCCACCCGCGACGACGTCCCCAGGGCCGTACGCACCCTCGCCGCCGCGTTCGC
CGACTACCCCGCCACGCGCCACACCGTCGATCCGGACCGCCACATCGAGCGGGTCACCGAGCTGCAAGAA
CTCTTCCTCACGCGCGTCGGGCTCGACATCGGCAAGGTGTGGGTCGCGGACGACGGCGCCGCGGTGGCGG
TCTGGACCACGCCGGAGAGCGTCGAAGCGGGGGCGGTGTTCGCCGAGATCGGCCCGCGCATGGCCGAGTT
GAGCGGTTCCCGGCTGGCCGCGCAGCAACAGATGGAAGGCCTCCTGGCGCCGCACCGGCCCAAGGAGCCC
GCGTGGTTCCTGGCCACCGTCGGCGTCTCGCCCGACCACCAGGGCAAGGGTCTGGGCAGCGCCGTCGTGC
TCCCCGGAGTGGAGGCGGCCGAGCGCGCCGGGGTGCCCGCCTTCCTGGAGACATCCGCGCCCCGCAACCT
CCCCTTCTACGAGCGGCTCGGCTTCACCGTCACCGCCGACGTCGAGGTGCCCGAAGGACCGCGCACCTGG
TGCATGACCCGCAAGCCCGGTGCCTGACACGTGCTACGAGATTTCGATTCCACCGCCGCCTTCTATGAAA
GGTTGGGCTTCGGAATCGTTTTCCGGGACGCCGGCTGGATGATCCTCCAGCGCGGGGATCTCATGCTGGA
GTTCTTCGCCCACCCCAACTTGTTTATTGCAGCTTATAATGGTTACAAATAAAGCAATAGCATCACAAAT
TTCACAAATAAAGCATTTTTTTCACTGCATTCTAGTTGTGGTTTGTCCAAACTCATCAATGTATCTTATC
ATGTCTGTATACCGTCGACCTCTAGCTAGAGCTTGGCGTAATCATGGTCATTACCAATGCTTAATCAGTG
AGGCACCTATCTCAGCGATCTGTCTATTTCGTTCATCCATAGTTGCCTGACTCCCCGTCGTGTAGATAAC
TACGATACGGGAGGGCTTACCATCTGGCCCCAGCGCTGCGATGATACCGCGAGAACCACGCTCACCGGCT
CCGGATTTATCAGCAATAAACCAGCCAGCCGGAAGGGCCGAGCGCAGAAGTGGTCCTGCAACTTTATCCG
CCTCCATCCAGTCTATTAATTGTTGCCGGGAAGCTAGAGTAAGTAGTTCGCCAGTTAATAGTTTGCGCAA
CGTTGTTGCCATCGCTACAGGCATCGTGGTGTCACGCTCGTCGTTTGGTATGGCTTCATTCAGCTCCGGT
TCCCAACGATCAAGGCGAGTTACATGATCCCCCATGTTGTGCAAAAAAGCGGTTAGCTCCTTCGGTCCTC
CGATCGTTGTCAGAAGTAAGTTGGCCGCAGTGTTATCACTCATGGTTATGGCAGCACTGCATAATTCTCT
TACTGTCATGCCATCCGTAAGATGCTTTTCTGTGACTGGTGAGTACTCAACCAAGTCATTCTGAGAATAG
TGTATGCGGCGACCGAGTTGCTCTTGCCCGGCGTCAATACGGGATAATACCGCGCCACATAGCAGAACTT
TAAAAGTGCTCATCATTGGAAAACGTTCTTCGGGGCGAAAACTCTCAAGGATCTTACCGCTGTTGAGATC
CAGTTCGATGTAACCCACTCGTGCACCCAACTGATCTTCAGCATCTTTTACTTTCACCAGCGTTTCTGGG
TGAGCAAAAACAGGAAGGCAAAATGCCGCAAAAAAGGGAATAAGGGCGACACGGAAATGTTGAATACTCA
TATTCTTCCTT
