>Addgene plasmid #157491 | pD649-HAsp-LRRN3-COMP5AP-AviTag-9xHis | depositor partial sequence | sequence record 304092 | insert (extracellular domain)
GTGGATAAGAAAGTGGACTGCCCTAGACTGTGTACCTGCGAGATCAGACCCTGGTTCACCCCTCGGAGCA
TCTACATGGAAGCCAGCACCGTGGACTGCAACGATCTGGGCCTGCTGACCTTTCCTGCCAGACTGCCTGC
CAACACACAGATCCTGCTGCTGCAGACCAACAATATCGCCAAGATCGAGTACAGCACCGACTTTCCCGTG
AACCTGACCGGCCTGGATCTGAGCCAGAACAACCTGAGCAGCGTGACCAACATCAACGTGAAGAAGATGC
CCCAGCTGCTGAGCGTGTACCTGGAAGAGAACAAGCTGACCGAGCTGCCCGAGAAGTGTCTGAGCGAGCT
GAGCAACCTGCAAGAGCTGTACATCAACCACAACCTGCTGAGCACAATCAGCCCTGGCGCCTTTATCGGC
CTGCACAATCTGCTCAGACTGCACCTGAACAGCAACCGGCTGCAGATGATCAACAGCAAGTGGTTCGACG
CCCTGCCTAACCTGGAAATCCTGATGATCGGCGAGAACCCCATCATCCGGATCAAGGACATGAACTTCAA
GCCCCTGATCAACCTGCGGAGCCTGGTTATCGCCGGCATCAACCTGACAGAGATCCCCGACAATGCCCTC
GTGGGCCTCGAGAACCTGGAATCCATCAGCTTCTACGACAACCGCCTGATCAAGGTGCCACACGTGGCCC
TGCAGAAGGTGGTCAACCTGAAGTTCCTGGACCTGAACAAGAACCCTATCAACAGAATCAGACGGGGCGA
CTTCAGCAACATGCTGCATCTGAAAGAGCTGGGCATCAACAACATGCCCGAGCTGATCTCCATCGACAGC
CTGGCCGTCGACAATCTGCCCGACCTGAGAAAGATCGAGGCCACCAACAATCCCCGGCTGAGCTACATTC
ACCCCAACGCCTTTTTCAGACTGCCCAAGCTGGAATCCCTGATGCTGAATAGCAACGCCCTGAGCGCCCT
GTACCACGGCACAATTGAGAGCCTGCCAAACCTGAAAGAAATCAGCATCCACAGCAATCCCATCCGCTGC
GACTGCGTGATCCGGTGGATGAACATGAACAAGACCAATATCCGGTTCATGGAACCCGATAGCCTGTTCT
GCGTGGACCCTCCTGAGTTCCAGGGCCAGAATGTGCGCCAGGTGCACTTCCGGGACATGATGGAAATCTG
CCTGCCTCTGATCGCCCCTGAGAGCTTCCCCAGCAACCTGAATGTGGAAGCCGGCAGCTACGTGTCCTTC
CACTGTAGAGCCACAGCCGAGCCTCAGCCTGAGATCTACTGGATCACACCCAGCGGCCAGAAGCTGCTGC
CTAACACACTGACCGACAAGTTCTACGTGCACAGCGAGGGCACCCTGGACATCAATGGCGTGACCCCTAA
AGAAGGCGGCCTGTACACCTGTATCGCCACCAATCTTGTGGGCGCCGACCTGAAGTCCGTGATGATTAAG
GTGGACGGCAGCTTCCCTCAGGACAACAACGGCAGCCTGAACATCAAGATCAGAGACATCCAGGCCAACA
GCGTGCTGGTGTCTTGGAAGGCCAGCAGCAAGATCCTGAAGTCTAGCGTGAAGTGGACCGCCTTCGTGAA
AACCGAGAACAGCCACGCCGCTCAGAGCGCCAGAATTCCTTCCGACGTGAAGGTGTACAATCTGACCCAT
CTGAACCCCAGCACCGAGTACAAGATCTGCATCGATATCCCCACCATCTACCAGAAAAACCGGAAGAAAT
GCGTGAACGTGACCACCAAGGGACTGCACCCCGACCAGAAAGAGTACGAGAAGAACAACACCACCACA
